Addgene plasmid #48454: pFUSB4_CCCG
Depositing lab: Stephen Ekker. Depositing organization: Mayo Foundation for Medical Education and Research. Publication: High Efficiency In Vivo Genome Engineering with a Simplified 15-RVD GoldyTALEN Design. Ma AC, Lee HB, Clark KJ, Ekker SC. PLoS One. 2013 May 29;8(5):e65259. doi: 10.1371/journal.pone.0065259. Print 2013. PubMed 23734242.
Backbone
  Vector backbone: pFUS_B4
  Vector type: Mammalian Expression, TALEN
Growth in bacteria
  Bacterial resistance: Spectinomycin, 50 μg/mL
  Growth temperature: 37°C
  Growth strain: Top10
  Copy number: Unknown
Gene/Insert
  Gene/Insert name: RVD sequence: HD HD HD NN
  Species: Synthetic
  Cloning method: Unknown
  Sequencing primers: 5′ ttgatgcctggcagttccct; 3′ cgaaccgaacaggcttatgt
Terms and licenses: Academic/Nonprofit Terms; Industry Terms: Not Available to Industry
Depositor comments: Plasmid was created using Golden Gate cloning.
How to cite: pFUSB4_CCCG was a gift from Stephen Ekker (Addgene plasmid # 48454 ; http://n2t.net/addgene:48454 ; RRID:Addgene_48454)
