[The description below was written by a language model from this plasmid's Addgene catalogue record and pLannotate feature annotations shown in this document.]
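Description:
pFUSB4_CCCG is a small (about 2.9 kb) bacterial intermediate plasmid from a Golden Gate TALEN assembly system, built on the pFUS_B4 array vector. Its insert is a synthetic four-repeat TAL effector array with the repeat-variable diresidues HD HD HD NN. Under the standard TALE code this array recognises the bases C, C, C and G, which explains the plasmid name. The depositor notes that it was made by Golden Gate cloning. Pre-assembled four-repeat modules of this type act as library parts: they are combined with other partial arrays and a last half-repeat in a second Golden Gate step to place a complete DNA-binding domain into a final TALEN expression backbone. The associated publication describes a simplified 15-RVD GoldyTALEN design for in vivo genome engineering.

The catalogue lists the vector type as mammalian expression/TALEN, but the annotated features show only bacterial maintenance elements and no eukaryotic promoter, nuclease domain or polyadenylation signal. The plasmid is therefore best regarded as a cloning intermediate rather than an expression construct. It replicates in E. coli from a high-copy ColE1/pUC-type origin and is selected through the aadA (SmR) gene, which confers spectinomycin and streptomycin resistance. Upstream of aadA lie a class 1 integron Pc promoter fragment and a remnant of a gentamicin acetyltransferase gene. Short lacZα and lacI fragments remain, probably left over from a lacZα screening cassette that the repeat array replaced. The rrnB T1 and T2 terminators are also present. The automated annotation did not label the TAL repeat array itself.
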