Features (pLannotate 1.2.2; 8 found; start..end, strand, type, name):
      3..39      -  CDS            lacZα (fragment): LacZα fragment of β-galactosidase; lacZ fragment
    596..619     +  promoter       Pc promoter (fragment): intI1 (promoter lies within the coding sequence); class 1 integron promoter
    795..851     +  CDS            GmR (fragment): gentamycin acetyltransferase; aacC1; confers resistance to gentamycin
    858..1649    +  CDS            SmR: aminoglycoside adenylyltransferase (Murphy, 1985); aadA; confers resistance to spectinomycin and streptomycin
   1742..2330    +  rep_origin     ori: high-copy-number ColE1/pMB1/pBR322/pUC origin of replication
   2513..2605    +  CDS            lacI (fragment): lac repressor; lacI; The lac repressor binds to the lac operator to inhibit transcription in E. coli. This inhibition can be relieved by adding lactose or isopropyl-β-D-thiogalactopyranoside (IPTG).
   2660..2687    -  terminator     rrnB T2 terminator: transcription terminator T2 from the E. coli rrnB gene
   2819..2862    +  terminator     rrnB T1 terminator: Escherichia coli rrnB; transcription terminator T1 from the E. coli rrnB gene
>Addgene plasmid #48454 | pFUSB4_CCCG | depositor full sequence | sequence record 70154 | Full Sequence
ATGTTTTCCCAGTCACGACGTTGTAAAACGACGGCCAGTCTTAAGCGTCTCATGGCCTGACCCCGGACCA
AGTGGTGGCCTATCGCCAGCCACGATGGCGGCAAGCAAGCGCTCGAAACGGTGCAGCGGCTGTTGCCGGT
GCTGTGCCAGGACCATGGCCTGACTCCGGACCAAGTGGTGGCTATCGCCAGCCACGATGGCGGCAAGCAA
GCGCTCGAAACGGTGCAGCGGCTGTTGCCGGTGCTGTGCCAGGACCATGGCCTGACTCCGGACCAAGTGG
TGGCTATCGCCAGCCACGATGGCGGCAAGCAAGCGCTCGAAACGGTGCAGCGGCTGTTGCCGGTGCTGTG
CCAGGACCATGGCCTGACCCCGGACCAAGTGGTGGCTATCGCCAGCAACAATGGCGGCAAGCAAGCGCTC
GAAACGGTGCAGCGGCTGTTGCCGGTGCTGTGCCAGGACCATGGCCTGACCCCGGACCAAGTGGTGGCTA
TCGAGACGTCTAGACCAGCCAGGACAGAAATGCCTCGACTTCGCTGCTACCCAAGGTTGCCGGGTGACGC
ACACCGTGGAAACGGATGAAGGCACGAACCCAGTGGACATAAGCCTGTTCGGTTCGTAAGCTGTAATGCA
AGTAGCGTATGCGCTCACGCAACTGGTCCAGAACCTTGACCGAACGCAGCGGTGGTAACGGCGCAGTGGC
GGTTTTCATGGCTTGTTATGACTGTTTTTTTGGGGTACAGTCTATGCCTCGGGCATCCAAGCAGCAAGCG
CGTTACGCCGTGGGTCGATGTTTGATGTTATGGAGCAGCAACGATGTTACGCAGCAGGGCAGTCGCCCTA
AAACAAAGTTAAACATTATGAGGGAAGCGGTGATCGCCGAAGTATCGACTCAACTATCAGAGGTAGTTGG
CGTCATCGAGCGCCATCTCGAACCGACGTTGCTGGCCGTACATTTGTACGGCTCCGCAGTGGATGGCGGC
CTGAAGCCACACAGTGATATTGATTTGCTGGTTACGGTGACCGTAAGGCTTGATGAAACAACGCGGCGAG
CTTTGATCAACGACCTTTTGGAAACTTCGGCTTCCCCTGGAGAGAGCGAGATTCTCCGCGCTGTAGAAGT
CACCATTGTTGTGCACGACGACATCATTCCGTGGCGTTATCCAGCTAAGCGCGAACTGCAATTTGGAGAA
TGGCAGCGCAATGACATTCTTGCAGGTATCTTCGAGCCAGCCACGATCGACATTGATCTGGCTATCTTGC
TGACAAAAGCAAGAGAACATAGCGTTGCCTTGGTAGGTCCAGCGGCGGAGGAACTCTTTGATCCGGTTCC
TGAACAGGATCTATTTGAGGCGCTAAATGAAACCTTAACGCTATGGAACTCGCCGCCCGACTGGGCTGGC
GATGAGCGAAATGTAGTGCTTACGTTGTCCCGCATTTGGTACAGCGCAGTAACCGGCAAAATCGCGCCGA
AGGATGTCGCTGCCGACTGGGCAATGGAGCGCCTGCCGGCCCAGTATCAGCCCGTCATACTTGAAGCTAG
ACAGGCTTATCTTGGACAAGAAGAAGATCGCTTGGCCTCGCGCGCAGATCAGTTGGAAGAATTTGTCCAC
TACGTGAAAGGCGAGATCACCAAGGTAGTCGGCAAATAACCCTCGAGCCACCCATGACCAAAATCCCTTA
ACGTGAGTTACGCGTCGTTCCACTGAGCGTCAGACCCCGTAGAAAAGATCAAAGGATCTTCTTGAGATCC
TTTTTTTCTGCGCGTAATCTGCTGCTTGCAAACAAAAAAACCACCGCTACCAGCGGTGGTTTGTTTGCCG
GATCAAGAGCTACCAACTCTTTTTCCGAAGGTAACTGGCTTCAGCAGAGCGCAGATACCAAATACTGTCC
TTCTAGTGTAGCCGTAGTTAGGCCACCACTTCAAGAACTCTGTAGCACCGCCTACATACCTCGCTCTGCT
AATCCTGTTACCAGTGGCTGCTGCCAGTGGCGATAAGTCGTGTCTTACCGGGTTGGACTCAAGACGATAG
TTACCGGATAAGGCGCAGCGGTCGGGCTGAACGGGGGGTTCGTGCACACAGCCCAGCTTGGAGCGAACGA
CCTACACCGAACTGAGATACCTACAGCGTGAGCATTGAGAAAGCGCCACGCTTCCCGAAGGGAGAAAGGC
GGACAGGTATCCGGTAAGCGGCAGGGTCGGAACAGGAGAGCGCACGAGGGAGCTTCCAGGGGGAAACGCC
TGGTATCTTTATAGTCCTGTCGGGTTTCGCCACCTCTGACTTGAGCGTCGATTTTTGTGATGCTCGTCAG
GGGGGCGGAGCCTATGGAAAAACGCCAGCAACGCGGCCTTTTTACGGTTCCTGGCCTTTTGCTGGCCTTT
TGCTCACATGTTCTTTCCTGCGTTATCCCCTGATTCTGTGGATAACCGTATTACCGCCTTTGAGTGAGCT
GATACCGCTCGCCGCAGCCGAACGACCGAGCGCAGCGAGTCAGTGAGCGAGGAAGCGGAAGAGCGCCCAA
TACGCAAACCGCCTCTCCCCGCGCGTTGGCCGATTCATTAATGCAGCTGGCACGACAGGTTTCCCGACTG
GAAAGCGGGCAGTGAGCGCAACGCAATTAATACGCGTACCGCTAGCCAGGAAGAGTTTGTAGAAACGCAA
AAAGGCCATCCGTCAGGATGGCCTTCTGCTTAGTTTGATGCCTGGCAGTTTATGGCGGGCGTCCTGCCCG
CCACCCTCCGGGCCGTTGCTTCACAACGTTCAAATCCGCTCCCGGCGGATTTGTCCTACTCAGGAGAGCG
TTCACCGACAAACAACAGATAAAACGAAAGGCCCAGTCTTCCGACTGAGCCTTTCGTTTTATTTGATGCC
TGGCAGTTCCCTACTCTCGCGTTAACGCTAGCATGG
