>Addgene plasmid #48454 | pFUSB4_CCCG | addgene partial sequence | sequence record 70820 | pCR8_F1 5'-ttgatgcctggcagttccct-3'
CGTTGTAAAACGACGGCCAGTCTTAAGCGTCTCATGGCCTGACCCCGGACCAAGTGGTGGCTATCGCCAG
CCACGATGGCGGCAAGCAAGCGCTCGAAACGGTGCAGCGGCTGTTGCCGGTGCTGTGCCAGGACCATGGC
CTGACTCCGGACCAAGTGGTGGCTATCGCCAGCCACGATGGCGGCAAGCAAGCGCTCGAAACGGTGCAGC
GGCTGTTGCCGGTGCTGTGCCAGGACCATGGCCTGACTCCGGACCAAGTGGTGGCTATCGCCAGCCACGA
TGGCGGCAAGCAAGCGCTCGAAACGGTGCAGCGGCTGTTGCCGGTGCTGTGCCAGGACCATGGCCTGACC
CCGGACCAAGTGGTGGCTATCGCCAGCAACAATGGCGGCAAGCAAGCGCTCGAAACGGTGCAGCGGCTGT
TGCCGGTGCTGTGCCAGGACCATGGCCTGACCCCGGACCAAGTGGTGGCTATCGAGACGTCTAGACCAGC
CAGGACAGAAATGCCTCGACTTCGCTGCTACCCAAGGTTGCCGGGTGACGCACACCGTGGAAACGGATGA
AGGCACGAACCCAGTGGACATAAGCCTGTTCGGTTCGTAAGCTGTAATGCAAGTAGCGTATGCGCTCACG
CAACTGGTCCAGAACCTTGACCGAACGCAGCGGTGGTAACGGCGCAGTGGCGGTTTTCATGGCTTGTTAT
GACTGTTTTTTTGGGGTACAGTCTATGCCTCGGGCATCCAAGCAGCAAGCGCGTTACGCCGTGGGTCGAT
GTTTGATGTTATGGAGCAGCAACGATGTTACGCAGCAGGGCAGTCGCCCTAAAACAAAGTTAAACATTAT
GAGGGAAGCGGTGATCGCCGAAGTATCGACTCAACTATCAGA
